Addgene plasmid #44311: pUC-UAS1B3-Leum
Depositing lab: Hal Alper. Depositing organization: University of Texas at Austin. Publication: Tuning gene expression in Yarrowia lipolytica by a hybrid promoter approach. Blazeck J, Liu L, Redden H, Alper H. Appl Environ Microbiol. 2011 Nov;77(22):7905-14. doi: 10.1128/AEM.05763-11. Epub 2011 Sep 16. PubMed 21926196.
Backbone
  Vector backbone: pUC19
  Backbone size w/o insert (bp): 2623
  Total vector size (bp): 3132
  Modifications to backbone: None
  Vector type: Bacterial Expression, Synthetic Biology
Growth in bacteria
  Bacterial resistance: Ampicillin, 100 μg/mL
  Growth temperature: 37°C
  Growth strain: DH10B
  Copy number: High Copy
Gene/Insert
  Gene/Insert name: UAS1B3-Leum promoter
  Species: Yarrowia lipolytica
  Insert size (bp): 509
  Mutation: N/A
  Promoter: UAS1B3-Leum
  Cloning method: Restriction Enzyme; 5′ cloning site BstBI (not destroyed); 3′ cloning site AscI (not destroyed)
  Sequencing primers: 5′ m13_forward20_primer; 3′ m13_reverse_primer
Terms and licenses: Academic/Nonprofit Terms; Industry Terms: Not Available to Industry
Depositor comments: Discrepancies between the Addgene QC sequence and the depositor's sequence should not affect plasmid function.
How to cite: pUC-UAS1B3-Leum was a gift from Hal Alper (Addgene plasmid # 44311 ; http://n2t.net/addgene:44311 ; RRID:Addgene_44311)
