[The description below was written by a language model from this plasmid's Addgene catalogue record and the feature table of its GenBank file.]
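Description:
pUC-UAS1B3-Leum is a small (about 3.1 kb) pUC19-based cloning plasmid that stores a synthetic hybrid promoter for the oleaginous yeast Yarrowia lipolytica. It is maintained in E. coli through the high-copy ColE1/pUC origin of replication. Selection is with ampicillin, through the bla (beta-lactamase) gene driven by its own promoter. The feature table annotates only standard pUC19 elements: the origin, AmpR, the lac promoter, lac operator and CAP binding site, and a set of common sequencing primer sites. No yeast origin, centromere or yeast selectable marker is annotated. The plasmid therefore appears to be a bacterial carrier for the promoter part rather than a vector that replicates in Yarrowia.

The payload is a 509 bp insert named the UAS1B3-Leum promoter, cloned between BstBI and AscI sites that both remain intact, so the fragment can be excised and moved into other vectors. The insert is not annotated as a feature, but it would lie in the unannotated interval between the M13 forward and M13 reverse primer sites in the lacZ polylinker region, and these are the primers listed for sequencing it. The name suggests three tandem copies of the UAS1B upstream activating sequence fused to a minimal leucine-gene core promoter, although the record does not spell out this composition. No reporter or coding sequence downstream of the promoter is recorded.

According to the associated publication title, the construct belongs to a hybrid promoter approach for tuning gene expression in Y. lipolytica. It would serve as a source of one defined promoter for building expression cassettes. The depositor notes that minor discrepancies between the repository's quality-control sequence and the depositor's sequence should not affect function.
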