LOCUS       Exported 3132 bp ds-DNA circular SYN 13-MAY-2021
DEFINITION  synthetic circular DNA
ACCESSION   .
VERSION     .
KEYWORDS    pUC-UAS1B3-Leum
SOURCE      synthetic DNA construct
  ORGANISM  synthetic DNA construct
REFERENCE   1 (bases 1 to 3132)
  AUTHORS   Blazeck J, Liu L, Redden H, Alper H
  TITLE     Tuning gene expression in Yarrowia lipolytica by a hybrid promoter
            approach.
  JOURNAL   Appl Environ Microbiol. 2011 Nov;77(22):7905-14. doi:
            10.1128/AEM.05763-11. Epub 2011 Sep 16.
  PUBMED    21926196
REFERENCE   2 (bases 1 to 3132)
  AUTHORS   .
  TITLE     Direct Submission
  JOURNAL   Exported May 13, 2021 from SnapGene Server 1.1.58
            http://www.snapgene.com
FEATURES             Location/Qualifiers
     source          1..3132
                     /organism="synthetic DNA construct"
                     /mol_type="other DNA"
     primer_bind     complement(29..51)
                     /label=pGEX 3'
                     /note="pGEX vectors, reverse primer"
     primer_bind     151..170
                     /label=pRS-marker
                     /note="pRS vectors, use to sequence yeast selectable
                     marker"
     primer_bind     364..386
                     /label=M13/pUC Forward
                     /note="In lacZ gene"
     primer_bind     378..395
                     /label=M13 Forward
                     /note="In lacZ gene. Also called M13-F20 or M13 (-21)
                     Forward"
     primer_bind     379..395
                     /label=M13 fwd
                     /note="common sequencing primer, one of multiple similar
                     variants"
     primer_bind     complement(911..927)
                     /label=M13 rev
                     /note="common sequencing primer, one of multiple similar
                     variants"
     primer_bind     complement(911..927)
                     /label=M13 Reverse
                     /note="In lacZ gene. Also called M13-rev"
     primer_bind     complement(924..946)
                     /label=M13/pUC Reverse
                     /note="In lacZ gene"
     protein_bind    935..951
                     /label=lac operator
                     /bound_moiety="lac repressor encoded by lacI"
                     /note="The lac repressor binds to the lac operator to
                     inhibit transcription in E. coli. This inhibition can be
                     relieved by adding lactose or
                     isopropyl-beta-D-thiogalactopyranoside (IPTG)."
     promoter        complement(959..989)
                     /label=lac promoter
                     /note="promoter for the E. coli lac operon"
     protein_bind    1004..1025
                     /label=CAP binding site
                     /bound_moiety="E. coli catabolite activator protein"
                     /note="CAP binding activates transcription in the presence
                     of cAMP."
     primer_bind     complement(1142..1159)
                     /label=L4440
                     /note="L4440 vector, forward primer"
     rep_origin      complement(1313..1901)
                     /direction=LEFT
                     /label=ori
                     /note="high-copy-number ColE1/pMB1/pBR322/pUC origin of
                     replication"
     primer_bind     complement(1393..1412)
                     /label=pBR322ori-F
                     /note="pBR322 origin, forward primer"
     CDS             complement(2072..2932)
                     /codon_start=1
                     /gene="bla"
                     /product="beta-lactamase"
                     /label=AmpR
                     /note="confers resistance to ampicillin, carbenicillin, and
                     related antibiotics"
                     /translation="MSIQHFRVALIPFFAAFCLPVFAHPETLVKVKDAEDQLGARVGYI
                     ELDLNSGKILESFRPEERFPMMSTFKVLLCGAVLSRIDAGQEQLGRRIHYSQNDLVEYS
                     PVTEKHLTDGMTVRELCSAAITMSDNTAANLLLTTIGGPKELTAFLHNMGDHVTRLDRW
                     EPELNEAIPNDERDTTMPVAMATTLRKLLTGELLTLASRQQLIDWMEADKVAGPLLRSA
                     LPAGWFIADKSGAGERGSRGIIAALGPDGKPSRIVVIYTTGSQATMDERNRQIAEIGAS
                     LIKHW"
     primer_bind     2695..2714
                     /label=Amp-R
                     /note="Ampicillin resistance gene, reverse primer"
     promoter        complement(2933..3037)
                     /gene="bla"
                     /label=AmpR promoter
     primer_bind     3105..3123
                     /label=pBRforEco
                     /note="pBR322 vectors, upsteam of EcoRI site, forward
                     primer"
ORIGIN
        1 tcgcgcgttt cggtgatgac ggtgaaaacc tctgacacat gcagctcccg gagacggtca
       61 cagcttgtct gtaagcggat gccgggagca gacaagcccg tcagggcgcg tcagcgggtg
      121 ttggcgggtg tcggggctgg cttaactatg cggcatcaga gcagattgta ctgagagtgc
      181 accatatgcg gtgtgaaata ccgcacagat gcgtaaggag aaaataccgc atcaggcgcc
      241 attcgccatt caggctgcgc aactgttggg aagggcgatc ggtgcgggcc tcttcgctat
      301 tacgccagct ggcgaaaggg ggatgtgctg caaggcgatt aagttgggta acgccagggt
      361 tttcccagtc acgacgttgt aaaacgacgg ccagtttcga actgcagttg gtacccgaat
      421 tcgagctcct agtctagact gaggtgtctc acaagtgccg tgcagtcccg cccccacttg
      481 cttctctttg tgtgtagtgt acgtacatta tcgagaccgt tgttcccgcc cacctcgatc
      541 cggggatccc tgaggtgtct cacaagtgcc gtgcagtccc gcccccactt gcttctcttt
      601 gtgtgtagtg tacgtacatt atcgagaccg ttgttcccgc ccacctcgat ccgggtcgac
      661 ctgaggtgtc tcacaagtgc cgtgcagtcc cgcccccact tgcttctctt tgtgtgtagt
      721 gtacgtacat tatcgagacc gttgttcccg cccacctcga tccgggcatg cactgatcac
      781 gggcaaaagt gcgtatatat acaagagcgt ttgccagcca cagattttca ctccacacac
      841 cacatcacac atacaaccac acacatccac aatggaaccc gaaactaaaa gcttcaggcg
      901 cgccatcatg gtcatagctg tttcctgtgt gaaattgtta tccgctcaca attccacaca
      961 acatacgagc cggaagcata aagtgtaaag cctggggtgc ctaatgagtg agctaactca
     1021 cattaattgc gttgcgctca ctgcccgctt tccagtcggg aaacctgtcg tgccagctgc
     1081 attaatgaat cggccaacgc gcggggagag gcggtttgcg tattgggcgc tcttccgctt
     1141 cctcgctcac tgactcgctg cgctcggtcg ttcggctgcg gcgagcggta tcagctcact
     1201 caaaggcggt aatacggtta tccacagaat caggggataa cgcaggaaag aacatgtgag
     1261 caaaaggcca gcaaaaggcc aggaaccgta aaaaggccgc gttgctggcg tttttccata
     1321 ggctccgccc ccctgacgag catcacaaaa atcgacgctc aagtcagagg tggcgaaacc
     1381 cgacaggact ataaagatac caggcgtttc cccctggaag ctccctcgtg cgctctcctg
     1441 ttccgaccct gccgcttacc ggatacctgt ccgcctttct cccttcggga agcgtggcgc
     1501 tttctcatag ctcacgctgt aggtatctca gttcggtgta ggtcgttcgc tccaagctgg
     1561 gctgtgtgca cgaacccccc gttcagcccg accgctgcgc cttatccggt aactatcgtc
     1621 ttgagtccaa cccggtaaga cacgacttat cgccactggc agcagccact ggtaacagga
     1681 ttagcagagc gaggtatgta ggcggtgcta cagagttctt gaagtggtgg cctaactacg
     1741 gctacactag aaggacagta tttggtatct gcgctctgct gaagccagtt accttcggaa
     1801 aaagagttgg tagctcttga tccggcaaac aaaccaccgc tggtagcggt ggtttttttg
     1861 tttgcaagca gcagattacg cgcagaaaaa aaggatctca agaagatcct ttgatctttt
     1921 ctacggggtc tgacgctcag tggaacgaaa actcacgtta agggattttg gtcatgagat
     1981 tatcaaaaag gatcttcacc tagatccttt taaattaaaa atgaagtttt aaatcaatct
     2041 aaagtatata tgagtaaact tggtctgaca gttaccaatg cttaatcagt gaggcaccta
     2101 tctcagcgat ctgtctattt cgttcatcca tagttgcctg actccccgtc gtgtagataa
     2161 ctacgatacg ggagggctta ccatctggcc ccagtgctgc aatgataccg cgagacccac
     2221 gctcaccggc tccagattta tcagcaataa accagccagc cggaagggcc gagcgcagaa
     2281 gtggtcctgc aactttatcc gcctccatcc agtctattaa ttgttgccgg gaagctagag
     2341 taagtagttc gccagttaat agtttgcgca acgttgttgc cattgctaca ggcatcgtgg
     2401 tgtcacgctc gtcgtttggt atggcttcat tcagctccgg ttcccaacga tcaaggcgag
     2461 ttacatgatc ccccatgttg tgcaaaaaag cggttagctc cttcggtcct ccgatcgttg
     2521 tcagaagtaa gttggccgca gtgttatcac tcatggttat ggcagcactg cataattctc
     2581 ttactgtcat gccatccgta agatgctttt ctgtgactgg tgagtactca accaagtcat
     2641 tctgagaata gtgtatgcgg cgaccgagtt gctcttgccc ggcgtcaata cgggataata
     2701 ccgcgccaca tagcagaact ttaaaagtgc tcatcattgg aaaacgttct tcggggcgaa
     2761 aactctcaag gatcttaccg ctgttgagat ccagttcgat gtaacccact cgtgcaccca
     2821 actgatcttc agcatctttt actttcacca gcgtttctgg gtgagcaaaa acaggaaggc
     2881 aaaatgccgc aaaaaaggga ataagggcga cacggaaatg ttgaatactc atactcttcc
     2941 tttttcaata ttattgaagc atttatcagg gttattgtct catgagcgga tacatatttg
     3001 aatgtattta gaaaaataaa caaatagggg ttccgcgcac atttccccga aaagtgccac
     3061 ctgacgtcta agaaaccatt attatcatga cattaaccta taaaaatagg cgtatcacga
     3121 ggccctttcg tc
//
