>Addgene plasmid #44311 | pUC-UAS1B3-Leum | addgene partial sequence | sequence record 62844 | M13_pUC_rev
TTTAGTTTCGGGTTCCATTGTGGATGTGTGTGGTTGTATGTGTGATGTGGTGTGTGGAGTGAAAATCTGT
GGCTGGCAAACGCTCTTGTATATATACGCACTTTTGCCCGTGATCAGTGCATGCCCGGATCGAGGTGGGC
GGGAACAACGGTCTCGATAATGTACGTACACTACACACAAAGAGAAGCAAGTGGGGGCGGGACTGCACGG
CACTTGTGAGACACCTCAGGTCGACCCGGATCGAGGTGGGCGGGAACAACGGTCTCGATAATGTACGTAC
ACTACACACAAAGAGAAGCAAGTGGGGGCGGGACTGCACGGCACTTGTGAGACACCTCAGGGATCCCCGG
ATCGAGGTGGGCGGGAACAACGGTCTCGATAATGTACGTACACTACACACAAAGAGAAGCAAGTGGGGGC
GGGACTGCACGGCACTTGTGAGACACCTCAGTCTAGACTAGGAGCTCGAATTCACTGGCCGTCGTTTTAC
AACGTCGTGACTGGGAAAACCCTGGCGTTACCCAACTTAATCGCCTTGCAGCACATCCCCCTTTCGCCAG
CTGGCGTAATAGCGAAGAGGCCCGCACCGATCGCCCTTCCCAACAGTTGCGCAGCCTGAATGGCGAATGG
CGCCTGATGCGGTATTTTCTCCTTACGCATCTGTGCGGTATTTCACACCGCATATGGTGCACTCTCAGTA
CAATCTGCTCTGATGCCGCATAGTTAAGCCAGCCCCGACACCCGCCAACACCCGCTGACGCGCCCTGACG
GGCTTGTCTGCTCCCGGCATCCGCTTACAGA
